>Addgene plasmid #160060 | pAG500-FKBP-N-frFAST | addgene full sequence | sequence record 315226 | Addgene NGS Result
CGTTACATAACTTACGGTAAATGGCCCGCCTGGCTGACCGCCCAACGACCCCCGCCCATTGACGTCAATA
ATGACGTATGTTCCCATAGTAACGCCAATAGGGACTTTCCATTGACGTCAATGGGTGGAGTATTTACGGT
AAACTGCCCACTTGGCAGTACATCAAGTGTATCATATGCCAAGTACGCCCCCTATTGACGTCAATGACGG
TAAATGGCCCGCCTGGCATTATGCCCAGTACATGACCTTATGGGACTTTCCTACTTGGCAGTACATCTAC
GTATTAGTCATCGCTATTACCATGGTGATGCGGTTTTGGCAGTACATCAATGGGCGTGGATAGCGGTTTG
ACTCACGGGGATTTCCAAGTCTCCACCCCATTGACGTCAATGGGAGTTTGTTTTGGCACCAAAATCAACG
GGACTTTCCAAAATGTCGTAACAACTCCGCCCCATTGACGCAAATGGGCGGTAGGCGTGTACGGTGGGAG
GTCTATATAAGCAGAGCTGGTTTAGTGAACCGTCAGATCCGCTAGCGCTACCGGACTCAGATCTGCCACC
ATGGAACAAAAGCTTATTTCTGAAGAGGACTTGGAATTCGGAGTGCAGGTGGAAACCATCTCCCCAGGAG
ACGGGCGCACCTTCCCCAAGCGCGGCCAGACCTGCGTGGTGCACTACACCGGGATGCTTGAAGATGGAAA
GAAATTTGATTCCTCCCGGGACAGAAACAAGCCCTTTAAGTTTATGCTAGGCAAGCAGGAGGTGATCCGA
GGCTGGGAAGAAGGGGTTGCCCAGATGAGTGTGGGTCAGAGAGCCAAACTGACTATATCTCCAGATTATG
CCTATGGTGCCACTGGGCACCCAGGCATCATCCCACCACATGCCACTCTCGTCTTCGATGTGGAGCTTCT
AAAACTGGAAGAATCCGGAGGAGGCGGCAGCGGCGGAGGGGGATCCATGGAGCATGTTGCCTTTGGCAGT
GAGGACATCGAGAACACTTTGGCCAAAATGGACGACGGACAACTGGATGGGTTGGCCTTTGGCGCAATTC
AGCTCGATGGTGACGGGAATATCCTGCAGTACAATGCTGCTGAAGGAGACATCACAGGCAGAGATCCCAA
ACAGGTGATTGGGAAGAACTTATTCAAGGATGTTGCACCTGGAACGGTTTCCTCCGGGTTTTACGGCAAA
TTCAAGGAAGGCGTAGCGTCAGGGAATCTGAACACCATGTTCGAATGGATGATACCGACAAGCAGGGGAC
CAACCAAGGTCAAGATACACATGAAGAAAGCCCTTTCCTAATAGGCGGCCGCGACTCTAGATCATAATCA
GCCATACCACATTTGTAGAGGTTTTACTTGCTTTAAAAAACCTCCCACACCTCCCCCTGAACCTGAAACA
TAAAATGAATGCAATTGTTGTTGTTAACTTGTTTATTGCAGCTTATAATGGTTACAAATAAAGCAATAGC
ATCACAAATTTCACAAATAAAGCATTTTTTTCACTGCATTCTAGTTGTGGTTTGTCCAAACTCATCAATG
TATCTTAAGGCGTAAATTGTAAGCGTTAATATTTTGTTAAAATTCGCGTTAAATTTTTGTTAAATCAGCT
CATTTTTTAACCAATAGGCCGAAATCGGCAAAATCCCTTATAAATCAAAAGAATAGACCGAGATAGGGT
[37 nt withheld, positions 1680-1716]
AAAGAACGTGGACTCCAACGTCAAAGG
[49 nt withheld, positions 1744-1792]
T
[91 nt withheld, positions 1794-1884]
G
[124 nt withheld, positions 1886-2009]
CAGGTGGCACTTTTCGGGGAAATGTGCGCGGAACCCCTATTTGTTTATTTTTCTAAATACATTCAAATAT
GTATCCGCTCATGAGACAATAACCCTGATAAATGCTTCAATAATATTGAAAAAGGAAGAGTCCTGAGGCG
GAAAGAACCAGCTGTGGAATGTGTGTCAGTTAGGGTGTGGAAAGTCCCCAGGCTCCCCAGCAGGCAGAAG
TATGCAAAGCATGCATCTCAATTAGTCAGCAACCAGGTGTGGAAAGTCCCCAGGCTCCCCAGCAGGCAGA
AGTATGCAAAGCATGCATCTCAATTAGTCAGCAACCATAGTCCCGCCCCTAACTCCGCCCATCCCGCCCC
TAACTCCGCCCAGTTCCGCCCATTCTCCGCCCCATGGCTGACTAATTTTTTTTATTTATGCAGAGGCCGA
GGCCGCCTCGGCCTCTGAGCTATTCCAGAAGTAGTGAGGAGGCTTTTTTGGAGGCCTAGGCTTTTGCAAA
GATCGATCAAGAGACAGGATGAGGATCGTTTCGCATGATTGAACAAGATGGATTGCACGCAGGTTCTCCG
GCCGCTTGGGTGGAGAGGCTATTCGGCTATGACTGGGCACAACAGACAATCGGCTGCTCTGATGCCGCCG
TGTTCCGGCTGTCAGCGCAGGGGCGCCCGGTTCTTTTTGTCAAGACCGACCTGTCCGGTGCCCTGAATGA
ACTGCAAGACGAGGCAGCGCGGCTATCGTGGCTGGCCACGACGGGCGTTCCTTGCGCAGCTGTGCTCGAC
GTTGTCACTGAAGCGGGAAGGGACTGGCTGCTATTGGGCGAAGTGCCGGGGCAGGATCTCCTGTCATCTC
ACCTTGCTCCTGCCGAGAAAGTATCCATCATGGCTGATGCAATGCGGCGGCTGCATACGCTTGATCCGGC
TACCTGCCCATTCGACCACCAAGCGAAACATCGCATCGAGCGAGCACGTACTCGGATGGAAGCCGGTCTT
GTCGATCAGGATGATCTGGACGAAGAGCATCAGGGGCTCGCGCCAGCCGAACTGTTCGCCAGGCTCAAGG
CGAGCATGCCCGACGGCGAGGATCTCGTCGTGACCCATGGCGATGCCTGCTTGCCGAATATCATGGTGGA
AAATGGCCGCTTTTCTGGATTCATCGACTGTGGCCGGCTGGGTGTGGCGGACCGCTATCAGGACATAGCG
TTGGCTACCCGTGATATTGCTGAAGAGCTTGGCGGCGAATGGGCTGACCGCTTCCTCGTGCTTTACGGTA
TCGCCGCTCCCGATTCGCAGCGCATCGCCTTCTATCGCCTTCTTGACGAGTTCTTCTGAGCGGGACTCTG
GGGTTCGAAATGACCGACCAAGCGACGCCCAACCTGCCATCACGAGATTTCGATTCCACCGCCGCCTTCT
ATGAAAGGTTGGGCTTCGGAATCGTTTTCCGGGACGCCGGCTGGATGATCCTCCAGCGCGGGGATCTCAT
GCTGGAGTTCTTCGCCCACCCTAGGGGGAGGCTAACTGAAACACGGAAGGAGACAATACCGGAAGGAACC
CGCGCTATGACGGCAATAAAAAGACAGAATAAAACGCACGGTGTTGGGTCGTTTGTTCATAAACGCGGGG
TTCGGTCCCAGGGCTGGCACTCTGTCGATACCCCACCGAGACCCCATTGGGGCCAATACGCCCGCGTTTC
TTCCTTTTCCCCACCCCACCCCCCAAGTTCGGGTGAAGGCCCAGGGCTCGCAGCCAACGTCGGGGCGGCA
GGCCCTGCCATAGCCTCAGGTTACTCATATATACTTTAGATTGATTTAAAACTTCATTTTTAATTTAAAA
GGATCTAGGTGAAGATCCTTTTTGATAATCTCATGACCAAAATCCCTTAACGTGAGTTTTCGTTCCACTG
AGCGTCAGACCCCGTAGAAAAGATCAAAGGATCTTCTTGAGATCCTTTTTTTCTGCGCGTAATCTGCTGC
TTGCAAACAAAAAAACCACCGCTACCAGCGGTGGTTTGTTTGCCGGATCAAGAGCTACCAACTCTTTTTC
CGAAGGTAACTGGCTTCAGCAGAGCGCAGATACCAAATACTGTTCTTCTAGTGTAGCCGTAGTTAGGCCA
CCACTTCAAGAACTCTGTAGCACCGCCTACATACCTCGCTCTGCTAATCCTGTTACCAGTGGCTGCTGCC
AGTGGCGATAAGTCGTGTCTTACCGGGTTGGACTCAAGACGATAGTTACCGGATAAGGCGCAGCGGTCGG
GCTGAACGGGGGGTTCGTGCACACAGCCCAGCTTGGAGCGAACGACCTACACCGAACTGAGATACCTACA
GCGTGAGCTATGAGAAAGCGCCACGCTTCCCGAAGGGAGAAAGGCGGACAGGTATCCGGTAAGCGGCAGG
GTCGGAACAGGAGAGCGCACGAGGGAGCTTCCAGGGGGAAACGCCTGGTATCTTTATAGTCCTGTCGGGT
TTCGCCACCTCTGACTTGAGCGTCGATTTTTGTGATGCTCGTCAGGGGGGCGGAGCCTATGGAAAAACGC
CAGCAACGCGGCCTTTTTACGGTTCCTGGCCTTTTGCTGGCCTTTTGCTCACATGTTCTTTCCTGCGTTA
TCCCCTGATTCTGTGGATAACCGTATTACCGCCATGCATTAGTTATTAATAGTAATCAATTACGGGGTCA
TTAGTTCATAGCCCATATATGGAGTTCCG
Features (pLannotate 1.2.2; 17 found; start..end, strand, type, name):
      1..304     +  enhancer       CMV enhancer: human cytomegalovirus immediate early enhancer
    305..508     +  promoter       CMV promoter: human cytomegalovirus (CMV) immediate early promoter
    531..554     +  misc_feature   MCS (fragment): multiple cloning site
    567..593     +  CDS            Myc (fragment): Myc (human c-Myc proto-oncogene) epitope tag
    600..920     +  CDS            DmrB: F36V mutant of FK506-binding protein FKBP12 binds synthetic ligands that do not bind wild-type FKBP
    957..1298    +  CDS            Y-FAST (fragment): small protein tag, derived from photoactive yellow protein, that allows in vivo fluorescent labeling by addition of a cell-permeant fluorogen (Plamont et al., 2016)
   1320..1403    +  CDS            large T antigen (fragment): large T antigen from SV40 (simian virus 40)
   1426..1547    +  polyA_signal   SV40 poly(A) signal: SV40 polyadenylation signal
   1581..2009    -  rep_origin     f1 ori (sequence partly withheld): f1 bacteriophage origin of replication; arrow indicates direction of (+) strand synthesis
   2036..2140    +  promoter       AmpR promoter: bla
   2142..2499    +  promoter       SV40 promoter: SV40 enhancer and early promoter
   2534..3328    +  CDS            NeoR/KanR: aminoglycoside phosphotransferase from Tn5; aph(3')-II (or nptII); confers resistance to neomycin, kanamycin, and G418 (Geneticin®)
   3349..3501    +  CDS            ble (fragment): BLE_KLEPN - Experimental evidence at protein level: Swiss-Prot protein existence level 1. Binding protein with a strong affinity to the bleomycin family of antibiotics. Binds to CL990; an antimitotic-antibiotic compound. From Klebsiella pneumoniae.
   3560..3607    +  polyA_signal   HSV TK poly(A) signal: herpes simplex virus thymidine kinase polyadenylation signal (Cole and Stacy, 1985)
   3698..3714    -  polyA_signal   bGH poly(A) signal (fragment): bovine growth hormone polyadenylation signal
   3936..4524    +  rep_origin     ori: high-copy-number ColE1/pMB1/pBR322/pUC origin of replication
   4639..4698    +  enhancer       CMV enhancer (fragment): human cytomegalovirus immediate early enhancer
