[The description below was written by a language model from this plasmid's Addgene catalogue record and pLannotate feature annotations shown in this document.]
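Description:
pAG500-FKBP-N-frFAST is a 4.7 kb mammalian expression plasmid, catalogued as built on a pIRES backbone, that drives expression of a synthetic fusion of FKBP to the N-terminal fragment of frFAST. It is propagated in E. coli from a high-copy ColE1/pUC-type origin and also carries an f1 phage origin. A single NeoR/KanR (aminoglycoside phosphotransferase) gene provides both selections. A bacterial bla-type promoter drives it for kanamycin resistance in bacteria, and the SV40 enhancer/early promoter drives it for G418 selection in mammalian cells, with an HSV TK polyadenylation signal downstream. The short ble and bGH poly(A) matches near this cassette are fragmentary annotations. No IRES element appears in the feature table despite the backbone name.

The expression cassette uses the human CMV immediate early enhancer and promoter, followed by a Myc epitope tag and an FKBP12-derived domain. The annotation software matches this domain to the F36V variant (DmrB), but the record itself simply calls it FKBP. Next comes a partial match to the FAST tag, consistent with an N-terminal fragment of frFAST. FAST is a small protein tag engineered from photoactive yellow protein that becomes fluorescent on binding a cell-permeant fluorogen, and frFAST is the far-red emitting variant described in the associated publication. The cassette ends with an SV40 poly(A) signal, preceded by a short SV40 large T antigen fragment whose function the record does not state.

Fusing a split-reporter fragment to FKBP suggests use in a chemically induced dimerization assay, where a partner construct carrying the complementary frFAST fragment would reconstitute far-red fluorescence on interaction. The record states only that the plasmid expresses FKBP-N-frFAST in mammalian cells and does not name a partner.
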