Addgene plasmid #160060: pAG500-FKBP-N-frFAST
Purpose: Expresses FKBP-N-frFAST in mammalian cells
Depositing lab: Arnaud Gautier. Depositing organization: Sorbonne Université. Publication: A Far-Red Emitting Fluorescent Chemogenetic Reporter for In Vivo Molecular Imaging. Li C, Tebo AG, Thauvin M, Plamont MA, Volovitch M, Morin X, Vriz S, Gautier A. Angew Chem Int Ed Engl. 2020 Jun 22. doi: 10.1002/anie.202006576. PubMed 32568417.
Backbone
  Vector backbone: pIRES
  Vector type: Mammalian Expression
  Selectable markers: Neomycin (select with G418)
Growth in bacteria
  Bacterial resistance: Kanamycin, 50 μg/mL
  Growth temperature: 37°C
  Growth strain: DH5alpha
  Copy number: High Copy
Gene/Insert
  Gene/Insert name: FKBP-N-frFAST
  Species: Synthetic
Terms and licenses: Academic/Nonprofit Terms; Industry Terms: Not Available to Industry
How to cite: pAG500-FKBP-N-frFAST was a gift from Arnaud Gautier (Addgene plasmid # 160060 ; http://n2t.net/addgene:160060 ; RRID:Addgene_160060)
