>Addgene plasmid #160060 | pAG500-FKBP-N-frFAST | depositor partial sequence | sequence record 310126 | FKBP-N-frFAST
ATGGAACAAAAGCTTATTTCTGAAGAGGACTTGGAATTCGGAGTGCAGGTGGAAACCATCTCCCCAGGAG
ACGGGCGCACCTTCCCCAAGCGCGGCCAGACCTGCGTGGTGCACTACACCGGGATGCTTGAAGATGGAAA
GAAATTTGATTCCTCCCGGGACAGAAACAAGCCCTTTAAGTTTATGCTAGGCAAGCAGGAGGTGATCCGA
GGCTGGGAAGAAGGGGTTGCCCAGATGAGTGTGGGTCAGAGAGCCAAACTGACTATATCTCCAGATTATG
CCTATGGTGCCACTGGGCACCCAGGCATCATCCCACCACATGCCACTCTCGTCTTCGATGTGGAGCTTCT
AAAACTGGAAGAATCCGGAGGAGGCGGCAGCGGCGGAGGGGGATCCATGGAGCATGTTGCCTTTGGCAGT
GAGGACATCGAGAACACTTTGGCCAAAATGGACGACGGACAACTGGATGGGTTGGCCTTTGGCGCAATTC
AGCTCGATGGTGACGGGAATATCCTGCAGTACAATGCTGCTGAAGGAGACATCACAGGCAGAGATCCCAA
ACAGGTGATTGGGAAGAACTTATTCAAGGATGTTGCACCTGGAACGGTTTCCTCCGGGTTTTACGGCAAA
TTCAAGGAAGGCGTAGCGTCAGGGAATCTGAACACCATGTTCGAATGGATGATACCGACAAGCAGGGGAC
CAACCAAGGTCAAGATACACATGAAGAAAGCCCTTTCC
